Addgene plasmid #245101: Circuit C52
Purpose: Control circuit for Re-NF controller
Depositing lab: Xiaojun Tian. Depositing organization: Arizona State University. Publication: Integrating recombinase-based feedback and feedforward control for optimal resource decoupling. Zhang R, Zhang R, Tian XJ. Nucleic Acids Res. 2025 Sep 5;53(17):gkaf913. doi: 10.1093/nar/gkaf913. PubMed 40966512.
Backbone
  Vector backbone: pSB3K3
  Backbone size w/o insert (bp): 2672
  Total vector size (bp): 8474
  Vector type: Bacterial Expression
Growth in bacteria
  Bacterial resistance: Kanamycin, 50 μg/mL
  Growth temperature: 37°C
  Growth strain: DH5alpha
  Copy number: Unknown
Gene/Insert
  Gene/Insert name: C53
Terms and licenses: Academic/Nonprofit Terms; Industry Terms: Not Available to Industry
How to cite: Circuit C52 was a gift from Xiaojun Tian (Addgene plasmid # 245101 ; http://n2t.net/addgene:245101 ; RRID:Addgene_245101)
