[The description below was written by a language model from this plasmid's Addgene catalogue record and pLannotate feature annotations shown in this document.]
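Description:
Circuit C52 is a bacterial expression plasmid built on the BioBrick backbone pSB3K3 and deposited as a control circuit for the "Re-NF" controller, part of a study on recombinase-based feedback and feedforward control for resource decoupling in synthetic gene circuits. It replicates in E. coli from the medium-copy p15A origin and is selected with kanamycin through the aph(3')-Ia KanR gene. BioBrick prefix and suffix scars flank the assembled insert. A short β-lactamase fragment is annotated in the backbone, but only as a partial remnant, so it should not be read as a working ampicillin marker. The catalogue lists the insert name as "C53" and a total size of 8,474 bp, whereas the sequenced record is 8,610 nt; the record does not explain either discrepancy.

The annotated payload consists of several transcription units, each closed by paired rrnB T1 and T7Te terminators. One constitutive J23119-type promoter fragment precedes a CDS that the annotation software matched to the fluorescent protein hfriFP, and a second precedes araC, the arabinose-responsive regulator. A third J23119(SpeI) promoter fragment sits ahead of roughly 1.5 kb with no annotated feature, so the gene expressed there, plausibly the recombinase component, is not identified by the record. On the opposite strand, an araBAD promoter fragment lies upstream of mRFP1, followed by a CDS matched to the predicted gp54 protein of mycobacteriophage L5. This arrangement suggests an arabinose-inducible, AraC-regulated module reporting in red, alongside a constitutive fluorescent reporter. No recombinase attachment sites are annotated. How the parts serve as a control for the negative-feedback design is not spelled out in the record.
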