Features (pLannotate 1.2.2; 26 found; start..end, strand, type, name):
      7..35      +  promoter       J23119 promoter (fragment): bacterial promoter (Registry of Standard Biological Parts BBa J23119)
     62..775     +  CDS            hfriFP: hfriFP is a fluorescent protein published in 2013, derived from Herbaspirillum frisingense.
    798..869     +  terminator     rrnB T1 terminator: transcription terminator T1 from the E. coli rrnB gene
    885..912     +  terminator     T7Te terminator: phage T7 early transcription terminator
    933..961     +  promoter       J23119 promoter (fragment): bacterial promoter (Registry of Standard Biological Parts BBa J23119)
    988..1863    +  CDS            araC: ARAC_ECOLI - Experimental evidence at protein level: Swiss-Prot protein existence level 1. Transcription factor that regulates the expression of several genes involved in the transport and metabolism of L-arabinose (PubMed:4362626, PubMed:328165, PubMed:6251457, PubMed:2962192, PubMed:6319708, PubMed:2231717, PubMed:1447222). Functions both as a positive and a negative regulator (PubMed:328165, PubMed:6251457). In the presence of arabinose, activates the expression of the araBAD, araE, araFGH and araJ promoters (PubMed:4362626, PubMed:328165, PubMed:6251457, PubMed:2962192, PubMed:6319708, Pub
   1888..1959    +  terminator     rrnB T1 terminator: transcription terminator T1 from the E. coli rrnB gene
   1975..2002    +  terminator     T7Te terminator: phage T7 early transcription terminator
   2023..2041    +  promoter       J23119(SpeI) promoter (fragment): bacterial promoter (Registry of Standard Biological Parts BBa J23119) modified to end with an SpeI site
   3601..3672    +  terminator     rrnB T1 terminator: transcription terminator T1 from the E. coli rrnB gene
   3688..3715    +  terminator     T7Te terminator: phage T7 early transcription terminator
   3784..4545    -  CDS            54: VG54_BPML5 - Protein predicted: Swiss-Prot protein existence level 4. From Mycobacterium phage L5 (Mycobacteriophage L5).
   4587..5261    -  CDS            mRFP1: mRFP1 is a basic (constitutively fluorescent) red fluorescent protein published in 2002, derived from Discosoma sp.. It is reported to be a somewhat slowly-maturing monomer with low acid sensitivity.
   5501..5611    -  promoter       araBAD promoter (fragment): araBAD; promoter of the L-arabinose operon of E. coli; the araC regulatory gene is transcribed in the opposite direction (Guzman et al., 1995)
   5628..5698    +  terminator     rrnB T1 terminator: transcription terminator T1 from the E. coli rrnB gene
   5714..5741    +  terminator     T7Te terminator: phage T7 early transcription terminator
   5818..5889    +  terminator     rrnB T1 terminator: transcription terminator T1 from the E. coli rrnB gene
   5905..5932    +  terminator     T7Te terminator: phage T7 early transcription terminator
   5939..5959    +  misc_feature   BioBrick suffix: universal suffix for all parts
   6099..6914    -  CDS            KanR: aminoglycoside phosphotransferase; aph(3')-Ia; confers resistance to kanamycin in bacteria or G418 (Geneticin®) in eukaryotes
   7241..7267    +  misc_feature   bom (fragment): basis of mobility region from pBR322
   7366..7421    -  rep_origin     RSF ori (fragment): Plasmids containing the RSF 1030 origin of replication can be propagated in E. coli cells that contain additional plasmids with compatible origins.
   7509..8053    -  rep_origin     p15A ori: Plasmids containing the medium-copy-number p15A origin of replication can be propagated in E. coli cells that contain a second plasmid with the ColE1 origin.
   8219..8464    -  CDS            bla(M) (fragment): β-lactamase lacking the signal sequence; bla(M); allows cytosolic expression of β-lactamase
   8543..8586    -  terminator     bacterial terminator: putative bacterial transcription terminator
   8589..8610    +  misc_feature   BioBrick prefix: BioBrick prefix for parts that do not start with "ATG"
>Addgene plasmid #245101 | Circuit C52 | addgene full sequence | sequence record 486050 | Addgene NGS Result
TTTACGGCTAGCTCAGTCCTAGGTATAGTGCTAGCTACTAGAGAAAGAGGAGAAATACTAGATGCGTAAA
GGAGAAGAACTTTTCACTGGAGTTGTCCCAATTCTTGTTGAATTAGATGGTGATGTTAATGGGCACAAAT
TTTCTGTCAGTGGAGAGGGTGAAGGTGATGCAACATACGGAAAACTTACCCTTAAATTTATTTGCACTAC
TGGAAAACTACCTGTTCCATGGCCAACACTTGTCACTACTTTCGGTTATGGTGTTCAATGCTTTGCGAGA
TACCCAGATCATATGAAACAGCATGACTTTTTCAAGAGTGCCATGCCCGAAGGTTATGTACAGGAAAGAA
CTATATTTTTCAAAGATGACGGGAACTACAAGACACGTGCTGAAGTCAAGTTTGAAGGTGATACCCTTGT
TAATAGAATCGAGTTAAAAGGTATTGATTTTAAAGAAGATGGAAACATTCTTGGACACAAATTGGAATAC
AACTATAACTCACACAATGTATACATCATGGCAGACAAACAAAAGAATGGAATCAAAGTTAACTTCAAAA
TTAGACACAACATTGAAGATGGAAGCGTTCAACTAGCAGACCATTATCAACAAAATACTCCAATTGGCGA
TGGCCCTGTCCTTTTACCAGACAACCATTACCTGTCCACACAATCTGCCCTTTCGAAAGATCCCAACGAA
AAGAGAGACCACATGGTCCTTCTTGAGTTTGTAACAGCTGCTGGGATTACACATGGCATGGATGAACTAT
ACAAATAATAATACTAGAGCCAGGCATCAAATAAAACGAAAGGCTCAGTCGAAAGACTGGGCCTTTCGTT
TTATCTGTTGTTTGTCGGTGAACGCTCTCTACTAGAGTCACACTGGCTCACCTTCGGGTGGGCCTTTCTG
CGTTTATATACTAGAGTTTACGGCTAGCTCAGTCCTAGGTACAATGCTAGCTACTAGAGAAAGAGGAGAA
ATACTAGATGGCTGAAGCGCAAAATGATCCCCTGCTGCCGGGATACTCGTTTAACGCCCATCTGGTGGCG
GGTTTAACGCCGATTGAGGCCAATGGTTATCTCGATTTTTTTATCGACCGACCGCTGGGAATGAAAGGTT
ATATTCTCAATCTCACCATTCGCGGTCAGGGGGTGGTGAAAAATCAGGGACGAGAATTTGTCTGCCGACC
GGGTGATATTTTGCTGTTCCCGCCAGGAGAGATTCATCACTACGGTCGTCATCCGGAGGCTCGCGAATGG
TATCACCAGTGGGTTTACTTTCGTCCGCGCGCCTACTGGCATGAATGGCTTAACTGGCCGTCAATATTTG
CCAATACGGGTTTCTTTCGCCCGGATGAAGCGCACCAGCCGCATTTCAGCGACCTGTTTGGGCAAATCAT
TAACGCCGGGCAAGGGGAAGGGCGCTATTCGGAGCTGCTGGCGATAAATCTGCTTGAGCAATTGTTACTG
CGGCGCATGGAAGCGATTAACGAGTCGCTCCATCCACCGATGGATAATCGGGTACGCGAGGCTTGTCAGT
ACATCAGCGATCACCTGGCAGACAGCAATTTTGATATCGCCAGCGTCGCACAGCATGTTTGCCTGTCGCC
GTCGCGTCTGTCACATCTTTTCCGCCAGCAGTTAGGGATTAGCGTCTTAAGCTGGCGCGAGGACCAACGC
ATCAGCCAGGCGAAGCTGCTTTTGAGCACTACCCGGATGCCTATCGCCACCGTCGGTCGCAATGTTGGTT
TTGACGATCAACTCTATTTCTCGCGAGTATTTAAAAAATGCACCGGGGCCAGCCCGAGCGAGTTCCGTGC
CGGTTGTGAAGAAAAAGTGAATGATGTAGCCGTCAAGTTGTCATAATAAACTACTAGAGCCAGGCATCAA
ATAAAACGAAAGGCTCAGTCGAAAGACTGGGCCTTTCGTTTTATCTGTTGTTTGTCGGTGAACGCTCTCT
ACTAGAGTCACACTGGCTCACCTTCGGGTGGGCCTTTCTGCGTTTATATACTAGAGTTTACGGCTAGCTC
AGTCCTAGGTACTATGCTAGCTACTAGAGTCACACAGGAAACCTACTAGATGAGAGCCCTGGTAGTCATC
CGCCTGTCCCGCGTCACCGATGCTACGACTTCACCGGAGCGTCAGCTGGAGTATTGCCAGCAGCTCTGCG
CCCAGCGCGGCTGGGACGTCGTCGGGGTAGCGGAGGATCTGGACGTCTCCGGGGCGGTCGATCCGTTCGA
CCGGAAGCGCAGACCGAACCTGGCCCGGTGGCTAGCGTTCGAGGAGCAACCGTTTGACGTGATCGTGGCG
TACCGGGTAGATCGGTTGACCCGATCGATCCGGCATCTTCAGCAGCTGGTCCACTGGGCCGAGGACCACA
AGAAGCTGGTCGTCTCCGCGACCGAAGCGCACTTCGATACGACGACGCCGTTTGCGGCGGTCGTCATCGC
GCTTATGGGAACGGTGGCGCAGATGGAATTAGAAGCGATCAAAGAGCGGAACCGTTCGGCTGCGCATTTC
AATATCCGTGCCGGGAAATACCGAGGATCCCTGCCGCCGTGGGGATACCTGCCTACGCGCGTGGACGGGG
AGTGGCGGCTGGTGCCGGACCCTGTGCAGCGAGAGCGCATCCTCGAGGTGTATCACCGCGTCGTCGACAA
CCACGAGCCGCTGCATCTGGTGGCCCACGACCTGAACCGGCGTGGTGTCCTGTCGCCGAAGGACTACTTC
GCGCAGCTGCAAGGCCGCGAGCCGCAGGGCCGGGAGTGGTCGGCTACCGCGCTGAAGCGATCGATGATCT
CCGAGGCGATGCTCGGGTACGCGACTCTGAACGGTAAGACCGTCCGAGACGACGACGGAGCCCCGCTGGT
GCGGGCTGAGCCGATCCTGACCCGTGAGCAGCTGGAGGCGCTGCGCGCCGAGCTCGTGAAGACCTCCCGG
GCGAAGCCCGCGGTGTCTACCCCGTCGCTGCTGCTGCGGGTGTTGTTCTGCGCGGTGTGCGGGGAGCCCG
CGTACAAGTTCGCCGGGGGAGGACGTAAGCACCCGCGCTACCGCTGCCGCTCGATGGGGTTCCCGAAGCA
CTGCGGGAACGGCACGGTGGCGATGGCCGAGTGGGACGCGTTCTGCGAGGAGCAGGTACTGGATCTGCTC
GGGGACGCGGAGCGTCTGGAGAAAGTCTGGGTAGCGGGCTCGGACTCCGCGGTCGAACTCGCGGAGGTGA
ACGCGGAGCTGGTGGACCTGACGTCGCTGGTCGGCTCCCCGGCCTACCGGGCGGGCTCTCCGCAGCGAGA
AGCACTGGATGCCCGTATTGCGGCGCTGGCCGCGCGGCAAGAGGAGCTGGAGGGCCTGGAGGCTCGCCCG
TCTGGCTGGGAGTGGCGCGAGACCGGGCAGCGGTTCGGGGACTGGTGGCGGGAGCAGGACACCGCGGCAA
AGAACACCTGGCTTCGGTCGATGAACGTTCGGCTGACGTTCGACGTCCGCGGCGGGCTGACTCGCACGAT
CGACTTCGGGGATCTTCAGGAGTACGAGCAGCATCTCAGGCTCGGCAGCGTGGTCGAACGGCTACACACC
GGGATGTCGTAATAAACTAGAGCCAGGCATCAAATAAAACGAAAGGCTCAGTCGAAAGACTGGGCCTTTC
GTTTTATCTGTTGTTTGTCGGTGAACGCTCTCTACTAGAGTCACACTGGCTCACCTTCGGGTTGGCCTTT
CTGCGTTTATATACTAGAGGCGAAAAAACCCCGCCGAAGCGGGGTTTTTTGCGTACTAGAGTTATTAACC
GGTGACTTCCCAGACCTGGCCGTCAACGGTGAACTTGCCTCCCAGGATCGGGACGATCTCAGCCTTGACA
TGCTTGCCGTCGACCGTGAGCATCCCGAAGCCCATCTGCCAGTTCCCGGCTCCGCCCTTTAGATAGTTGG
CCTTCTTCATGTCCATCAGGTGCCCGACTTCCATGCCGGTGACGGTCTTGCGCACCGAGCCGCCGTACCC
GAACGAGTGCGAGACGACAGCCTGCCGGTGCGTGTGGCCGCAGACCACGGACTTGCCGAACTTCTTGGCA
CCGTTGAGCGCTGTCGATCCGGCGATCTGGGATAGCGTCATCTTGCCCATGTGCCCGTGAGTGGAGATCC
AGCCCGGAGCGATGTCGTAGAAGTCAGGCAGCAGCTCCACACCGAACCCGTCGAAGTCGAGCAGCACGTC
GATGTCGAAAGCGTGCGTACCCTCCAGGGCCGGTGCGTTCTTGGCCAGGTACTCGCGGGCTCGCAGATCG
TGGTTGCCCTCGTGCATCCCGATCCAGCCGTCGTAGACCTTGCGCAGCGGCTCCATCAGGTTCTTCTTGG
CGTAGTCCGCGTCGCGGTACACCGAGCCCTCGAACTCGCCCTTGGTTCCCCGGTTCCAGCGCGAGGGCTG
CGGCAGGTCTAGGACGTCACCGATATGTACCACGCCGTACGGCTGGACATCCCCGATGAAGCGGATGACC
GCTTGCATCTCTTTGCGCGCCTCGAAAGGCAACTGAGTATCGGGTAGAAAGACGATACGCTGAGTGCCGG
CCATCTAGTATTTCTCCTCTTTTACTAGAGTTATTAAGCACCGGTGGAGTGACGACCTTCAGCACGTTCG
TACTGTTCAACGATGGTGTAGTCTTCGTTGTGGGAGGTGATGTCCAGTTTGATGTCGGTTTTGTAAGCAC
CCGGCAGCTGAACCGGTTTTTTAGCCATGTAGGTGGTTTTAACTTCAGCGTCGTAGTGACCACCGTCTTT
CAGTTTCAGACGCATTTTGATTTCACCTTTCAGAGCACCGTCTTCCGGGTACATACGTTCGGTGGAAGCT
TCCCAACCCATGGTTTTTTTCTGCATAACCGGACCGTCGTACGGGAAGTTGGTACCACGCAGTTTAACTT
TGTAGATGAACTCACCGTCTTGCAGGGAGGAGTCCTGGGTAACGGTAACAACACCACCGTCTTCGAAGTT
CATAACACGTTCCCATTTGAAACCTTCCGGGAAGGACAGTTTCAGGTAGTCCGGGATGTCAGCCGGGTGT
TTAACGTAAGCTTTGGAACCGTACTGGAACTGCGGGGACAGGATGTCCCAAGCGAACGGCAGCGGACCAC
CTTTGGTAACTTTCAGTTTAGCGGTCTGGGTACCTTCGTACGGACGACCTTCACCTTCACCTTCGATTTC
GAACTCGTGACCGTTAACGGAACCTTCCATACGAACTTTGAAACGCATGAACTCTTTGATAACGTCTTCG
GAGGAAGCCATCTAGTATTTCTCCTCTTTTACTAGAGCGGCCGGCTTGTCGACGACGGCGCACTCAGTGG
TGTACGGTACAAACCCCGACAATAGCGAGGAGGTAAATTGTAAGCTTTAGGGAAACGACATTTACTGACG
CGACTTTCTCAAAGCTAGGGTGTTGGCCTGAACTGTACGCTTGGAGTTGTAGGACAGACATAAAAGTATC
AGATACGCACACTAACCATCTGCTAGCCCAAAAAAACGGTATGGAGAAACAGTAGAGAGTTGCGATAAAA
AGCGTCAGGTAGGATCCGCTAATCTTATGGACTATCTTGCTATGGCATAGCAAAGTGTGACGCCGTGCAA
ATAATCAATGTCTCTAGTACCAGGCATCAAATAAAACGAAAGGCTCAGTCGAAAGACTGGGCTTTCGTTT
TATCTGTTGTTTGTCGGTGAACGCTCTCTACTAGAGTCACACTGGCTCACCTTCGGGTGGGCCTTTCTGC
GTTTATAGCCCGGATGATCCTGACGACGGAGACCGCGGTGGTTGACCAGACAAACCACGACTACTAGAGC
CAGGCATCAAATAAAACGAAAGGCTCAGTCGAAAGACTGGGCCTTTCGTTTTATCTGTTGTTTGTCGGTG
AACGCTCTCTACTAGAGTCACACTGGCTCACCTTCGGGTGGGCCTTTCTGCGTTTATATACTAGTAGCGG
CCGCTGCAGGCTTCCTCGCTCACTGACTCGCTGCGCTCGGTCGTTCGGCTGCGGCGAGCGGTATCAGCTC
ACTCAAAGGCGGTAATCTCGAGTCCCGTCAAGTCAGCGTAATGCTCTGCCAGTGTTACAACCAATTAACC
AATTCTGATTAGAAAAACTCATCGAGCATCAAATGAAACTGCAATTTATTCATATCAGGATTATCGATAC
CATATTTTTGAAAAAGCCGTTTCTGTAATGAAGGAGAAAACTCACCGAGGCAGTTCCATAGGATGGCAAG
ATCCTGGTATCGGTCTGCGATTCCGACTCGTCCAACATCAATACAACCTATTAATTTCCCCTCGTCAAAA
ATAAGGTTATCAAGTGAGAAATCACCATGAGTGACGACTGAATCCGGTGAGAATGGCAAAAGCTTATGCA
TTTCTTTCCAGACTTGTTCAACAGGCCAGCCATTACGCTCGTCATCAAAATCACTCGCATCAACCAAACC
GTTATTCATTCGTGATTGCGCCTGAGCGAGACGAAATACGCGATCGCTGTTAAAAGGACAATTACAAACA
GGAATCGAATGCAACCGGCGCAGGAACACTGCCAGCGCATCAACAATATTTTCACCTGAATCAGGATATT
CTTCTAATACCTGGAATGCTGTTTTCCCGGGGATCGCAGTGGTGAGTAACCATGCATCATCAGGAGTACG
GATAAAATGCTTGATGGTCGGAAGAGGCATAAATTCCGTCAGCCAGTTTAGTCTGACCATCTCATCTGTA
ACATCATTGGCAACGCTACCTTTGCCATGTTTCAGAAACAACTCTGGCGCATCGGGCTTCCCATACAATC
GATAGATTGTCGCACCTGATTGCCCGACATTATCGCGAGCCCATTTATACCCATATAAATCAGCATCCAT
GTTGGAATTTAATCGCGGCCTGGAGCAAGACGTTTCCCGTTGAATATGGCTCATAACACCCCTTGTATTA
CTGTTTATGTAAGCAGACAGTTTTATTGTTCATGATGATATATTTTTATCTTGTGCAATGTAACATCAGA
GATTTTGAGACACAACGTGGCTTTGTTGAATAAATCGAACTTTTGCTGAGTTGAAGGATCAGATCACGCA
TCTTCCCGACAACGCAGACCGTTCCGTGGCAAAGCAAAAGTTCAAAATCACCAACTGGTCCACCTACAAC
AAAGCTCTCATCAACCGTGGCTCCCTCACTTTCTGGCTGGATGATGGGGCGATTCAGGCCTGGTATGAGT
CAGCAACACCTTCTTCACGAGGCAGACCTCAGCGCTAGCGGAGTGTATACTGGCTTACTATGTTGGCACT
GATGAGGGTGTCAGTGAAGTGCTTCATGTGGCAGGAGAAAAAAGGCTGCACCGGTGCGTCAGCAGAATAT
GTGATACAGGATATATTCCGCTTCCTCGCTCACTGACTCGCTACGCTCGGTCGTTCGACTGCGGCGAGCG
GAAATGGCTTACGAACGGGGCGGAGATTTCCTGGAAGATGCCAGGAAGATACTTAACAGGGAAGTGAGAG
GGCCGCGGCAAAGCCGTTTTTCCATAGGCTCCGCCCCCTGACAAGCATCACGAAATCTGACGCTCAAATC
AGTGGTGGCGAAACCCGACAGGACTATAAAGATACCAGGCGTTTCCCCCTGGCGGCTCCCTCGTGCGCTC
TCCTGTTCCTGCCTTTCGGTTTACCGGTGTCATTCCGCTGTTATGGCCGCGTTTGTCTCATTCCACGCCT
GACACTCAGTTCCGGGTAGGCAGTTCGCTCCAAGCTGGACTGTATGCACGAACCCCCCGTTCAGTCCGAC
CGCTGCGCCTTATCCGGTAACTATCGTCTTGAGTCCAACCCGGAAAGACATGCAAAAGCACCACTGGCAG
CAGCCACTGGTAATTGATTTAGAGGAGTTAGTCTTGAAGTCATGCGCCGGTTAAGGCTAAACTGAAAGGA
CAAGTTTTGGTGACTGCGCTCCTCCAAGCCAGTTACCTCGGTTCAAAGAGTTGGTAGCTCAGAGAACCTT
CAAAAAACCGCCCTGCAAGGCGGTTTTTTCGTTTTCAGAGCAAGAGATTACGCGCAGACCAAAACGATCT
CAAGAAGATCATCTTATTAAGGGGTCTGACGCTCAGTGGAACGAAAACTCACGTTAAGGGATTTTGGTCA
TGAGATTATCAAAAAGGATCTTCACCTAGATCCTTTTAAATTAAAAATGAAGTTTTAAATCAATCTAAAG
TATATATGAGTAAACTTGGTCTGACAGTTACCAATGCTTAATCAGTGAGGCACCTATCTCAGCGATCTGT
CTATTTCGTTCATCCATAGTTGCCTGACTCCCCGTCGTGTAGATAACTACGATACGGGAGGGCTTACCAT
CTGGCCCCAGTGCTGCAATGATACCGCGAGACCCACGCTCACCGGCTCCAGATTTATCAGCAATAAACCA
GCCAGCCGGAAGGGCCGAGCGCAGAAGTGGTCCTGCAACTTTATCCGCCTCCATCCAGTCTATTCCATGG
TGCCACCTGACGTCTAAGAAACCATTATTATCATGACATTAACCTATAAAAATAGGCGTATCACGAGGCA
GAATTTCAGATAAAAAAAATCCTTAGCTTTCGCTAAGGATGATTTCTGGAATTCGCGGCCGCTTCTAGAG
